Addgene plasmid #90487: pXY1
Purpose: (Empty Backbone) Plasmid with thl(CA_C2873) promoter for gene expression in Clostridium acetobutylicum ATCC 824 and Clostridium beijerinckii NCIMB8052
Depositing lab: Sheng Yang. Depositing organization: CAS Center for Excellence in Molecular Plant Sciences ("CEMPS"). Publication: I-SceI-mediated scarless gene modification via allelic exchange in Clostridium. Zhang N, Shao L, Jiang Y, Gu Y, Li Q, Liu J, Jiang W, Yang S. J Microbiol Methods. 2015 Jan;108:49-60. doi: 10.1016/j.mimet.2014.11.004. Epub 2014 Nov 15. PubMed 25451462.
Backbone
  Vector backbone: pIMP1-Pthl
  Vector type: Bacterial Expression
Growth in bacteria
  Bacterial resistance: Ampicillin, 100 μg/mL
  Growth temperature: 37°C
  Growth strain: DH5alpha
  Copy number: Unknown
Gene/Insert
  Gene/Insert name: None
Terms and licenses: Academic/Nonprofit Terms; Industry Terms: Not Available to Industry
Depositor comments: Derived from pIMP1-Pthl with pCV102 ORI instead of pIM13 ORI
How to cite: pXY1 was a gift from Sheng Yang (Addgene plasmid # 90487 ; http://n2t.net/addgene:90487 ; RRID:Addgene_90487)
