[The description below was written by a language model from this plasmid's Addgene catalogue record and pLannotate feature annotations shown in this document.]
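Description:
pXY1 is an empty-backbone E. coli–Clostridium shuttle vector for bacterial gene expression, intended for use in Clostridium acetobutylicum ATCC 824 and Clostridium beijerinckii NCIMB 8052. It derives from pIMP1-Pthl, and according to the depositor's comments it differs from that parent in carrying the pCV102 origin of replication in place of the pIM13 origin. No insert is present. A gene of interest would be cloned downstream of the thl (CA_C2873) promoter, which the record gives as the element driving expression in the clostridial host.

The annotated 5,435-nt sequence mainly captures the E. coli side of the plasmid. It has a high-copy ColE1/pUC-type origin and an AmpR β-lactamase gene with its own promoter, which provide replication and ampicillin selection in cloning strains such as DH5alpha. An ermC' rRNA methyltransferase gene confers macrolide–lincosamide–streptogramin B resistance and is the kind of marker usually used for selection in Gram-positive hosts, although the record does not explicitly state the clostridial selection. Remnants of earlier cloning vectors are also detected, including a lac promoter with its operator and CAP binding site, and fragments of lacI, lacZα, rop and the pBR322 bom region. These appear to be backbone carry-over rather than functional parts of the design.

Neither the thl promoter nor the Gram-positive replicon was recognised by the automated annotation. They presumably lie in the unannotated portions of the sequence, so their positions and the layout of the cloning sites cannot be given from this record. The associated publication concerns I-SceI-mediated scarless gene modification by allelic exchange in Clostridium, which suggests pXY1 was built as an expression platform within that genome-editing toolkit.
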