Features (pLannotate 1.2.2; 11 found; start..end, strand, type, name):
     74..805     -  CDS            ermC': ERM_BACIU - Experimental evidence at protein level: Swiss-Prot protein existence level 1. This protein produces a dimethylation of the adenine residue at position 2085 in 23S rRNA, resulting in reduced affinity between ribosomes and macrolide-lincosamide-streptogramin B antibiotics. From Bacillus subtilis.
   1197..1213    -  protein_bind   lac operator: The lac repressor binds to the lac operator to inhibit transcription in E. coli. This inhibition can be relieved by adding lactose or isopropyl-β-D-thiogalactopyranoside (IPTG). lac repressor encoded by lacI
   1221..1251    -  promoter       lac promoter: promoter for the E. coli lac operon
   1266..1287    -  protein_bind   CAP binding site: CAP binding activates transcription in the presence of cAMP. E. coli catabolite activator protein
   1300..1392    -  CDS            lacI (fragment): lac repressor; lacI; The lac repressor binds to the lac operator to inhibit transcription in E. coli. This inhibition can be relieved by adding lactose or isopropyl-β-D-thiogalactopyranoside (IPTG).
   1575..2163    -  rep_origin     ori: high-copy-number ColE1/pMB1/pBR322/pUC origin of replication
   2334..3194    -  CDS            AmpR: β-lactamase; bla; confers resistance to ampicillin, carbenicillin, and related antibiotics
   3195..3299    -  promoter       AmpR promoter: bla
   3394..3429    +  CDS            rop (fragment): Rop protein, which maintains plasmids at low copy number; rop
   3531..3630    +  misc_feature   bom (fragment): basis of mobility region from pBR322
   3636..3793    -  CDS            lacZα (fragment): LacZα fragment of β-galactosidase; lacZ fragment
>Addgene plasmid #90487 | pXY1 | addgene full sequence | sequence record 178575 | Addgene NGS Result
AAATTATCGATTCACAAAAAATAGGTACACGAAAAACAAGTTAAGGGATGCAGTTTATGCATCCCTTAAC
TTACTTATTAAATAATTTATAGCTATTGAAAAGAGATAAGAATTGTTCAAAGCTAATATTGTTTAAATCG
TCAATTCCTGCATGTTTTAAGGAATTGTTAAATTGATTTTTTGTAAATATTTTCTTGTATTCTTTGTTAA
CCCATTTCATAACGAAATAATTATACTTCTGTTTATCTTTGTGTGATATTCTTGATTTTTTTCTATTTAA
TCTGATAAGTGAGCTATTCACTTTAGGTTTAGGATGAAAATATTCTCTTGGAACCATACTTAATATAGAA
ATATCAACTTCTGCCATTAAAAATAATGCCAATGAGCGTTTTGTATTTAATAATCTTTTAGCAAACCCGT
ATTCCACGATTAAATAAATCTCATCAGCTATACTATCAAAAACAATTTTGCGTATTATATCCGTACTTAT
GTTATAAGGTATATTACCAAATATTTTATAGGATTGGTTTTTAGGAAATTTAAACTGCAATATATCCTTG
TTTAAAACTTGGAAATTATCGTGATCAACAAGTTTATTTTCTGTAGTTTTGCATAATTTATGGTCTATTT
CAATGGCAGTTACGAAATTACACCTCTGTACTAATTCAAGGGTAAAATGCCCTTTTCCTGAGCCGATTTC
AAAGATATTATCATGTTCATTTAATCTTATATTTGTCATTATTTTATCTATATTATGTTTTGAAGTAATA
AAGTTTTGACTGTGTTTTATATTTTTCTCGTTCATTATAACCCTCTTTATTTTTTCCTCCTTATAAAATT
AGTATAATTATAGCACGAGCTCTGATAAATATGAACATGATGAGTGATCGTTAAATTTATACTGCAATCT
GATGCGATTATTGAATAAAAGATATGAGAGATTTATCTAGTTTCTTTTTTTACAAGAAAAAAGAAAGTTC
TTAAAGGTTTTATACTTTTGGTCGTAGAGCACACGGTTTAACGACTTAATTACGAAGTAAATAAGTCTAG
TGTGTTAGACTTTAATGTTTTTTTAAGGCATTAGTGCATTTAAGCGTCAGAGCATGGCTTTATGCCGAGA
AAACTATTGGTTGGAATGGCGTGTGTGTTAGCCAAAGCTTGGCGTAATCATGGTCATAGCTGTTTCCTGT
GTGAAATTGTTATCCGCTCACAATTCCACACAACATACGAGCCGGAAGCATAAAGTGTAAAGCCTGGGGT
GCCTAATGAGTGAGCTAACTCACATTAATTGCGTTGCGCTCACTGCCCGCTTTCCAGTCGGGAAACCTGT
CGTGCCAGCTGCATTAATGAATCGGCCAACGCGCGGGGAGAGGCGGTTTGCGTATTGGGCGCTCTTCCGC
TTCCTCGCTCACTGACTCGCTGCGCTCGGTCGTTCGGCTGCGGCGAGCGGTATCAGCTCACTCAAAGGCG
GTAATACGGTTATCCACAGAATCAGGGGATAACGCAGGAAAGAACATGTGAGCAAAAGGCCAGCAAAAGG
CCAGGAACCGTAAAAAGGCCGCGTTGCTGGCGTTTTTCCATAGGCTCCGCCCCCCTGACGAGCATCACAA
AAATCGACGCTCAAGTCAGAGGTGGCGAAACCCGACAGGACTATAAAGATACCAGGCGTTTCCCCCTGGA
AGCTCCCTCGTGCGCTCTCCTGTTCCGACCCTGCCGCTTACCGGATACCTGTCCGCCTTTCTCCCTTCGG
GAAGCGTGGCGCTTTCTCATAGCTCACGCTGTAGGTATCTCAGTTCGGTGTAGGTCGTTCGCTCCAAGCT
GGGCTGTGTGCACGAACCCCCCGTTCAGCCCGACCGCTGCGCCTTATCCGGTAACTATCGTCTTGAGTCC
AACCCGGTAAGACACGACTTATCGCCACTGGCAGCAGCCACTGGTAACAGGATTAGCAGAGCGAGGTATG
TAGGCGGTGCTACAGAGTTCTTGAAGTGGTGGCCTAACTACGGCTACACTAGAAGAACAGTATTTGGTAT
CTGCGCTCTGCTGAAGCCAGTTACCTTCGGAAAAAGAGTTGGTAGCTCTTGATCCGGCAAACAAACCACC
GCTGGTAGCGGTGGTTTTTTTGTTTGCAAGCAGCAGATTACGCGCAGAAAAAAAGGATCTCAAGAAGATC
CTTTGATCTTTTCTACGGGGTCTGACGCTCAGTGGAACGAAAACTCACGTTAAGGGATTTTGGTCATGAG
ATTATCAAAAAGGATCTTCACCTAGATCCTTTTAAATTAAAAATGAAGTTTTAAATCAATCTAAAGTATA
TATGAGTAAACTTGGTCTGACAGTTACCAATGCTTAATCAGTGAGGCACCTATCTCAGCGATCTGTCTAT
TTCGTTCATCCATAGTTGCCTGACTCCCCGTCGTGTAGATAACTACGATACGGGAGGGCTTACCATCTGG
CCCCAGTGCTGCAATGATACCGCGAGACCCACGCTCACCGGCTCCAGATTTATCAGCAATAAACCAGCCA
GCCGGAAGGGCCGAGCGCAGAAGTGGTCCTGCAACTTTATCCGCCTCCATCCAGTCTATTAATTGTTGCC
GGGAAGCTAGAGTAAGTAGTTCGCCAGTTAATAGTTTGCGCAACGTTGTTGCCATTGCTACAGGCATCGT
GGTGTCACGCTCGTCGTTTGGTATGGCTTCATTCAGCTCCGGTTCCCAACGATCAAGGCGAGTTACATGA
TCCCCCATGTTGTGCAAAAAAGCGGTTAGCTCCTTCGGTCCTCCGATCGTTGTCAGAAGTAAGTTGGCCG
CAGTGTTATCACTCATGGTTATGGCAGCACTGCATAATTCTCTTACTGTCATGCCATCCGTAAGATGCTT
TTCTGTGACTGGTGAGTACTCAACCAAGTCATTCTGAGAATAGTGTATGCGGCGACCGAGTTGCTCTTGC
CCGGCGTCAATACGGGATAATACCGCGCCACATAGCAGAACTTTAAAAGTGCTCATCATTGGAAAACGTT
CTTCGGGGCGAAAACTCTCAAGGATCTTACCGCTGTTGAGATCCAGTTCGATGTAACCCACTCGTGCACC
CAACTGATCTTCAGCATCTTTTACTTTCACCAGCGTTTCTGGGTGAGCAAAAACAGGAAGGCAAAATGCC
GCAAAAAAGGGAATAAGGGCGACACGGAAATGTTGAATACTCATACTCTTCCTTTTTCAATATTATTGAA
GCATTTATCAGGGTTATTGTCTCATGAGCGGATACATATTTGAATGTATTTAGAAAAATAAACAAATAGG
GGTTCCGCGCACATTTCCCCGAAAAGTGCCACCTGACGTCTAAGAAACCATTATTATCATGACATTAACC
TATAAAAATAGGCGTATCACGAGGCCCTTTCGTCTCGCGCGTTTCGGTGATGACGGTGAAAACCTCTGAC
ACATGCAGCTCCCGGAGACGGTCACAGCTTGTCTGTAAGCGGATGCCGGGAGCAGACAAGCCCGTCAGGG
CGCGTCAGCGGGTGTTGGCGGGTGTCGGGGCTGGCTTAACTATGCGGCATCAGAGCAGATTGTACTGAGA
GTGCACCATATGCGGTGTGAAATACCGCACAGATGCGTAAGGAGAAAATACCGCATCAGGCGCCATTCGC
CATTCAGGCTGCGCAACTGTTGGGAAGGGCGATCGGTGCGGGCCTCTTCGCTATTACGCCAGCTGGCGAA
AGGGGGATGTGCTGCAAGGCGATTAAGTTGGGTAACGCCAGGGTTTTCCCAGTCACGACGTTGTAAAACG
ACGGCCAGTGAATTCCCGGGGATCCTCTAACTAACCTCCTAAATTTTGATACGGGGTAACAGATAAACCA
TTTCAATCTATTTCATAAGTTCCATAGTTTATCCCTAATTTATACGTTTTCTCTAACAACTTAATTATAC
CCACTATTATTATTTTTATCAATATATTTTGTTAAAAACTGCAGCACATTAAGTATATACTATTATTAAA
CTATTCTATATACTTAATTTATTTTAATAGAAAAACATAATATCATAATAACTTCAAAATTAAACTTTAT
TTATGATTTCATACTTGACTTTGATTTTAGAAAGGATATACTTTTTAGCAGATTTGGAAACGGCTTTGGA
CGTAGTTTGCCCATAGATGAACAAACAAACTACATCCAAAAATTATACTTTTCCCTTCATTGGTATCCGT
ATTTTTACATCTTAATAGCGTATGTATTACAACACACCTAAACAACGACCTTACGGTCTGCTACTGCATA
TCCTAGCTTGATTGTTTAGTTGCCTCAACTATGCTTAACCCTACCCCGAACTCTTTTTTTATTGTGGGTT
TTCGTCGTGAAGTCCCACCGACACATAATCATAACATAAGATGTATTATGAAAATGCGAGTGACTATCCT
TTTGTATCGGCTCACTACACCACAGATATATTTTTTAGTGCATACTGTGTCGGCACTCTCAATATTAAAT
TAATAAATAAATTATTTTTTCTTTTTACTCTTCTTTACATGAGCTTTTTTAAAGCTCCTTGCATAATATT
TAATGCATGTACGTTCTTTTTTCTGTTCTTCCTCTGTAAAACATCTCATTTTTATGGCACACCATCCATA
TCGGTTCATCTTTGAACAATTAATACATTGGACTTTCCCTTTATGTAAACATCTTGACTCATTGTATTTA
CTGCAATAGGTTGCTACTGTTTTATCATGAATCATCAACGAATGTATTTTGCATATTTCAGTATCTTTAA
TAAACTCTTTGCAATTTTTACAAGTTTTCATATACGCCCTTCTTTTCATAAATTAATTTATGAATTCTAT
GTATTCCAAGGAGCTTTTTAAAGCTCCCCCTTTCGTACTACTTAGCTACAAGCACTATAAAAGTCATAAT
GTTTACTGCTAAAGTCAATAATGATATTGCTAATACCTTGTTATTTGATAAGATACTGCTTTCCTCTGTC
ACTTTGCTCACCCCCTTTCATTTTCATAAATTAATTATGAAAAAATAAATATACTTCTAATTTTTATCAA
ATAAAAAAGCCTTTGCGTACTGCTTCCAATACACAAAGGCTATAAACTTCTAAATCTTACTTATTGCAAT
TTACATTTATATCTGTTAAGATAATCTCATAAATTGAATATATATAGTTAATGTTTCTCTTGTATGTCGG
TACATTTGAAATATTGCTATAGATAGAGTTCTCTAACGGCTTGATGTGTTGGTAGCACATTTAAGTTTTG
GCTTATATACTAAGTTGGTAGCTTAATATATAAGAGCTGAGGACTTATTTTTTTATTAAATTTTTCAACT
TGTCTATATTTTAACCCGTAATTGAATACATAACAAGTATTTTTTTTTGTATTCAATTAAACATTCATAA
ATGAGTATAATTAATCATACTAAATTCTATAATTTTCTTTTCTGT
